Addgene plasmid #22630: pEF1a-mRor2deltaKringle
Depositing lab: Roel Nusse. Depositing organization: Stanford University. Publication: Ror2 receptor requires tyrosine kinase activity to mediate Wnt5A signaling. Mikels A, Minami Y, Nusse R. J Biol Chem. 2009 Oct 30;284(44):30167-76. doi: 10.1074/jbc.M109.041715. Epub 2009 Aug 31. PubMed 19720827.
Backbone
  Vector backbone: pEF1a-myc/his A
  Backbone size w/o insert (bp): 9226
  Vector type: Mammalian Expression
  Selectable markers: Neomycin (select with G418)
Growth in bacteria
  Bacterial resistance: Ampicillin, 100 μg/mL
  Growth temperature: 37°C
  Growth strain: DH5alpha
  Copy number: Unknown
Gene/Insert
  Gene/Insert name: Ror2 delta Kringle (alt name: Ror2)
  Species: M. musculus (mouse)
  Insert size (bp): 2593
  Mutation: Deletion of Kringle domain
  GenBank ID: AB010384
  Entrez Gene: Ror2 (a.k.a. Ntrkr2)
  Tag / fusion protein: Flag (C terminal on insert)
  Cloning method: Restriction Enzyme; 5′ cloning site XbaI (not destroyed); 3′ cloning site XbaI (not destroyed)
  Sequencing primers: 5′ T7; 3′ BGH reverse
Resource information
  A portion of this plasmid was derived from a plasmid made by: Dr. Y. Minami (Japan)
Terms and licenses: Academic/Nonprofit Terms; Industry Terms: Not Available to Industry
How to cite: pEF1a-mRor2deltaKringle was a gift from Roel Nusse (Addgene plasmid # 22630 ; http://n2t.net/addgene:22630 ; RRID:Addgene_22630)
