[The description below was written by a language model from this plasmid's Addgene catalogue record.]
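Description:
pEF1a-mRor2deltaKringle is a mammalian expression plasmid built on the pEF1a-myc/his A backbone. It is propagated in E. coli under ampicillin selection and carries a neomycin resistance marker, so transfected mammalian cells can be selected with G418 to obtain stable lines. The record gives no feature table and does not state the promoter explicitly. The backbone name implies expression from the human EF-1α promoter, a strong constitutive promoter active in many cell types. The listed sequencing primers (T7 forward, BGH reverse) suggest a T7 priming site upstream of the cloning site and a bovine growth hormone polyadenylation region downstream. The copy number is recorded as unknown.

The insert is a roughly 2.6 kb mouse Ror2 cDNA with the Kringle domain deleted, cloned as an XbaI fragment with both sites retained. Because the same enzyme was used at both ends, insert orientation is not enforced by the cloning strategy. Ror2 is a receptor tyrosine kinase whose extracellular region normally includes a Kringle domain. The mutant protein carries a C-terminal Flag tag on the insert for detection or immunoprecipitation. The record does not say whether the backbone's myc/His tags are fused in frame to the protein.

The associated study examined what Ror2 requires to mediate Wnt5A signaling, including its tyrosine kinase activity. This construct therefore fits as one of a set of domain-deletion variants for testing the contribution of individual Ror2 regions to Wnt5A responses in transfected mammalian cells. Part of the plasmid was derived from material made by another laboratory.
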