>Addgene plasmid #22630 | pEF1a-mRor2deltaKringle | addgene partial sequence | sequence record 28431 | 22630 with BGH-rev
ACCGGTATGCATATTCNGATCCTCTTCTGAGATGAGTTTTTGTTCGAAGGGCCCTCTAGATTATTTGTCA
TCATCGTCCTTATAGTCCCCCTCGAGGGCTTCAAGCTGGACATGAGCCGCCTCGGTCACCTGGAGCGTGT
CATTGTCTCCCAGGAGTTCAGTCTCAGGGACAGACCCCTCCTCCTCCTCCTCTGCTTCCTGCACAGGGCT
CTGGGCCACGTCTTCCGCGATGTTCTGTACATCCTCGGTGCCCTCAGAGAGTAGGGCCGCCCTGTCCGCC
ACAGATGTATTGGAGGGCGCCGTGGTGACGTAGCCAGTGCTGGTGGAGCCGCTGCCACTGTGGTGTGAGC
TCGGCTTGGGGACCATCTGAGGGGGCACCTGCTGTGGGGCCATCTGCATGGGGATCTGGACTGGGTAGAA
GTTGGGCAGGTAGGCCCCGTATGCCGGTACCGGCTGATAGCCGTTCACCGGGATGTACAGCTGTGCGGGG
GGCACCAAGGGTCTGATCTGACCCTTCATGGGGATGAACTGAGGCTGTGGGAAGGGCTGGGCCTTCTGCT
TGGGGGCCATATAGCGGGCATTGCTCACATTGCTTACGGGGCTGGTGCTCAGGGAGCTGGTCTGTGTGGT
GTTGCTGGCTCCTGANGTCTGCGCGGAACTATTATAGTTGGATAGGTTGCCCCAGGACCGGAGCCGGCTG
TGGATGTCCTTAAAGCGGGGCCTCCGGCTTGGGAACTCATTCCAGCATTCAATCATGAGGGCATAGACCC
AGGCGGGGCAGTCATCCGGGCAGGGCAGCACCTGCCGGCTCCGGATCATCTCCACCACGTCCTGGTTGGA
GTANCCACAGTAGGGCTGCANGCCGTANCTAAAGACCTC
